Addgene plasmid #92430: pcDNA3.1+-PAFAH1B1
Purpose: mammalian expression of PAFAH1B1
Depositing lab: Ralf Brandes & Matthias Leisegang. Depositing organization: Goethe-Universitaet Frankfurt am Main. Publication: PAFAH1B1 and the lncRNA NONHSAT073641 maintain an angiogenic phenotype in human endothelial cells. Josipovic I, Fork C, Preussner J, Prior KK, Iloska D, Vasconez AE, Labocha S, Angioni C, Thomas D, Ferreiros N, Looso M, Pullamsetti SS, Geisslinger G, Steinhilber D, Brandes RP, Leisegang MS. Acta Physiol (Oxf). 2016 Apr 28. doi: 10.1111/apha.12700. PubMed 27124368.
Backbone
  Vector backbone: pcDNA3.1+
  Vector type: Mammalian Expression
Growth in bacteria
  Bacterial resistance: Ampicillin, 100 μg/mL
  Growth temperature: 37°C
  Growth strain: DH5alpha
  Copy number: High Copy
Gene/Insert
  Gene/Insert name: PAFAH1B1
  Species: H. sapiens (human)
  Entrez Gene: PAFAH1B1 (a.k.a. LIS1, LIS2, MDCR, MDS, NudF, PAFAH)
  Promoter: CMV
  Cloning method: Restriction Enzyme; 5′ cloning site unknown (unknown if destroyed); 3′ cloning site unknown (unknown if destroyed)
  Sequencing primers: 5′ CMV-F
Terms and licenses: Academic/Nonprofit Terms; Industry Terms: Not Available to Industry
How to cite: pcDNA3.1+-PAFAH1B1 was a gift from Ralf Brandes & Matthias Leisegang (Addgene plasmid # 92430 ; http://n2t.net/addgene:92430 ; RRID:Addgene_92430)
