[The description below was written by a language model from this plasmid's Addgene catalogue record and pLannotate feature annotations shown in this document.]
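Description:
pcDNA3.1+-PAFAH1B1 is a mammalian expression plasmid built on the pcDNA3.1+ backbone and carrying the human PAFAH1B1 gene (also known as LIS1). It is propagated in E. coli as a high-copy plasmid through a ColE1/pUC-type origin and selected with ampicillin via the β-lactamase gene and its own promoter. An f1 origin is also present, which allows single-stranded DNA production. For selection in mammalian cells, the backbone carries a neomycin/kanamycin phosphotransferase gene driven by the SV40 enhancer/early promoter and terminated by the SV40 poly(A) signal. This cassette permits G418 selection of stably transfected cells.

The expression cassette places the PAFAH1B1 coding sequence downstream of the human cytomegalovirus immediate early enhancer and promoter, with the bovine growth hormone polyadenylation signal providing 3′ end processing. A T7 promoter lies between the CMV promoter and the insert and can be used for in vitro transcription. The annotation software labels the insert as a PAFAH1B1 fragment spanning roughly 1.05 kb, with about 200 bp unannotated before the poly(A) signal, so the feature table alone does not confirm the extent of the coding sequence. No epitope tag or reporter is annotated, and the cloning sites used are not recorded. Several short hits, including a truncated HIV-1 LTR, a ble fragment, lac promoter/operator elements, a lacI fragment and a bom fragment, look like backbone remnants or incidental matches rather than functional parts. The plasmid is intended for overexpression of PAFAH1B1 in mammalian cells, and the associated study concerned the angiogenic phenotype of human endothelial cells.
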