Features (pLannotate 1.2.2; 20 found; start..end, strand, type, name):
      1..380     +  enhancer       CMV enhancer: human cytomegalovirus immediate early enhancer
    381..584     +  promoter       CMV promoter: human cytomegalovirus (CMV) immediate early promoter
    580..613     +  LTR            5' LTR (truncated) (fragment): truncated 5' long terminal repeat (LTR) from HIV-1
    629..647     +  promoter       T7 promoter: promoter for bacteriophage T7 RNA polymerase
    683..1735    +  CDS            PAFAH1B1 (fragment) (sequence withheld): LIS1_HUMAN - Also known as LIS1 From Homo sapiens (Human).
   1947..2171    +  polyA_signal   bGH poly(A) signal: bovine growth hormone polyadenylation signal
   2175..2196    +  promoter       SV40 promoter (fragment): SV40 enhancer and early promoter
   2217..2645    +  rep_origin     f1 ori (sequence partly withheld): f1 bacteriophage origin of replication; arrow indicates direction of (+) strand synthesis
   2659..2988    +  promoter       SV40 promoter: SV40 enhancer and early promoter
   3055..3846    +  CDS            neo: KKA2_KLEPN - Also known as kan, nptII. Experimental evidence at protein level: Swiss-Prot protein existence level 1. Resistance to kanamycin, neomycin, paromomycin, ribostamycin, butirosin and gentamicin B. From Klebsiella pneumoniae.
   3870..4028    +  CDS            ble (fragment): BLE_KLEPN - Experimental evidence at protein level: Swiss-Prot protein existence level 1. Binding protein with a strong affinity to the bleomycin family of antibiotics. Binds to CL990; an antimitotic-antibiotic compound. From Klebsiella pneumoniae.
   4023..4144    +  polyA_signal   SV40 poly(A) signal: SV40 polyadenylation signal
   4217..4233    -  protein_bind   lac operator: The lac repressor binds to the lac operator to inhibit transcription in E. coli. This inhibition can be relieved by adding lactose or isopropyl-β-D-thiogalactopyranoside (IPTG). lac repressor encoded by lacI
   4241..4271    -  promoter       lac promoter: promoter for the E. coli lac operon
   4286..4307    -  protein_bind   CAP binding site: CAP binding activates transcription in the presence of cAMP. E. coli catabolite activator protein
   4320..4412    -  CDS            lacI (fragment): lac repressor; lacI; The lac repressor binds to the lac operator to inhibit transcription in E. coli. This inhibition can be relieved by adding lactose or isopropyl-β-D-thiogalactopyranoside (IPTG).
   4595..5183    -  rep_origin     ori: high-copy-number ColE1/pMB1/pBR322/pUC origin of replication
   5354..6214    -  CDS            AmpR: β-lactamase; bla; confers resistance to ampicillin, carbenicillin, and related antibiotics
   6215..6319    -  promoter       AmpR promoter: bla
   6378..6430    -  misc_feature   bom (fragment): basis of mobility region from pBR322
>Addgene plasmid #92430 | pcDNA3.1+-PAFAH1B1 | addgene full sequence | sequence record 182375 | Addgene NGS Result
GACATTGATTATTGACTAGTTATTAATAGTAATCAATTACGGGGTCATTAGTTCATAGCCCATATATGGA
GTTCCGCGTTACATAACTTACGGTAAATGGCCCGCCTGGCTGACCGCCCAACGACCCCCGCCCATTGACG
TCAATAATGACGTATGTTCCCATAGTAACGCCAATAGGGACTTTCCATTGACGTCAATGGGTGGAGTATT
TACGGTAAACTGCCCACTTGGCAGTACATCAAGTGTATCATATGCCAAGTACGCCCCCTATTGACGTCAA
TGACGGTAAATGGCCCGCCTGGCATTATGCCCAGTACATGACCTTATGGGACTTTCCTACTTGGCAGTAC
ATCTACGTATTAGTCATCGCTATTACCATGGTGATGCGGTTTTGGCAGTACATCAATGGGCGTGGATAGC
GGTTTGACTCACGGGGATTTCCAAGTCTCCACCCCATTGACGTCAATGGGAGTTTGTTTTGGCACCAAAA
TCAACGGGACTTTCCAAAATGTCGTAACAACTCCGCCCCATTGACGCAAATGGGCGGTAGGCGTGTACGG
TGGGAGGTCTATATAAGCAGAGCTCTCTGGCTAACTAGAGAACCCACTGCTTACTGGCTTATCGAAATTA
ATACGACTCACTATAGGGAGACCCAAGCTGGCTAGCGTTTAAACTTAAGCTT
[1230 nt withheld, positions 683-1912]
TGAGGGCCCGTTTAAACCCGCTGATCAGCCTCGACTGTGCCTTCTAGTTGCCAGCCATCTGTTGTTTGCC
CCTCCCCCGTGCCTTCCTTGACCCTGGAAGGTGCCACTCCCACTGTCCTTTCCTAATAAAATGAGGAAAT
TGCATCGCATTGTCTGAGTAGGTGTCATTCTATTCTGGGGGGTGGGGTGGGGCAGGACAGCAAGGGGGAG
GATTGGGAAGACAATAGCAGGCATGCTGGGGATGCGGTGGGCTCTATGGCTTCTGAGGCGGAAAGAACCA
GCTGGGGCTCTAGGGGGTATCCCC
[124 nt withheld, positions 2217-2340]
C
[91 nt withheld, positions 2342-2432]
A
[49 nt withheld, positions 2434-2482]
CCTTTGACGTTGGAGTCCACGTTCTTT
[37 nt withheld, positions 2510-2546]
ACCCTATCTCGGTCTATTCTTTTGATTTATAAGGGATTTTGCCGATTTCGGCCTATTGGTTAAAAAATGA
GCTGATTTAACAAAAATTTAACGCGAATTAATTCTGTGGAATGTGTGTCAGTTAGGGTGTGGAAAGTCCC
CAGGCTCCCCAGCAGGCAGAAGTATGCAAAGCATGCATCTCAATTAGTCAGCAACCAGGTGTGGAAAGTC
CCCAGGCTCCCCAGCAGGCAGAAGTATGCAAAGCATGCATCTCAATTAGTCAGCAACCATAGTCCCGCCC
CTAACTCCGCCCATCCCGCCCCTAACTCCGCCCAGTTCCGCCCATTCTCCGCCCCATGGCTGACTAATTT
TTTTTATTTATGCAGAGGCCGAGGCCGCCTCTGCCTCTGAGCTATTCCAGAAGTAGTGAGGAGGCTTTTT
TGGAGGCCTAGGCTTTTGCAAAAAGCTCCCGGGAGCTTGTATATCCATTTTCGGATCTGATCAAGAGACA
GGATGAGGATCGTTTCGCATGATTGAACAAGATGGATTGCACGCAGGTTCTCCGGCCGCTTGGGTGGAGA
GGCTATTCGGCTATGACTGGGCACAACAGACAATCGGCTGCTCTGATGCCGCCGTGTTCCGGCTGTCAGC
GCAGGGGCGCCCGGTTCTTTTTGTCAAGACCGACCTGTCCGGTGCCCTGAATGAACTGCAGGACGAGGCA
GCGCGGCTATCGTGGCTGGCCACGACGGGCGTTCCTTGCGCAGCTGTGCTCGACGTTGTCACTGAAGCGG
GAAGGGACTGGCTGCTATTGGGCGAAGTGCCGGGGCAGGATCTCCTGTCATCTCACCTTGCTCCTGCCGA
GAAAGTATCCATCATGGCTGATGCAATGCGGCGGCTGCATACGCTTGATCCGGCTACCTGCCCATTCGAC
CACCAAGCGAAACATCGCATCGAGCGAGCACGTACTCGGATGGAAGCCGGTCTTGTCGATCAGGATGATC
TGGACGAAGAGCATCAGGGGCTCGCGCCAGCCGAACTGTTCGCCAGGCTCAAGGCGCGCATGCCCGACGG
CGAGGATCTCGTCGTGACCCATGGCGATGCCTGCTTGCCGAATATCATGGTGGAAAATGGCCGCTTTTCT
GGATTCATCGACTGTGGCCGGCTGGGTGTGGCGGACCGCTATCAGGACATAGCGTTGGCTACCCGTGATA
TTGCTGAAGAGCTTGGCGGCGAATGGGCTGACCGCTTCCTCGTGCTTTACGGTATCGCCGCTCCCGATTC
GCAGCGCATCGCCTTCTATCGCCTTCTTGACGAGTTCTTCTGAGCGGGACTCTGGGGTTCGAAATGACCG
ACCAAGCGACGCCCAACCTGCCATCACGAGATTTCGATTCCACCGCCGCCTTCTATGAAAGGTTGGGCTT
CGGAATCGTTTTCCGGGACGCCGGCTGGATGATCCTCCAGCGCGGGGATCTCATGCTGGAGTTCTTCGCC
CACCCCAACTTGTTTATTGCAGCTTATAATGGTTACAAATAAAGCAATAGCATCACAAATTTCACAAATA
AAGCATTTTTTTCACTGCATTCTAGTTGTGGTTTGTCCAAACTCATCAATGTATCTTATCATGTCTGTAT
ACCGTCGACCTCTAGCTAGAGCTTGGCGTAATCATGGTCATAGCTGTTTCCTGTGTGAAATTGTTATCCG
CTCACAATTCCACACAACATACGAGCCGGAAGCATAAAGTGTAAAGCCTGGGGTGCCTAATGAGTGAGCT
AACTCACATTAATTGCGTTGCGCTCACTGCCCGCTTTCCAGTCGGGAAACCTGTCGTGCCAGCTGCATTA
ATGAATCGGCCAACGCGCGGGGAGAGGCGGTTTGCGTATTGGGCGCTCTTCCGCTTCCTCGCTCACTGAC
TCGCTGCGCTCGGTCGTTCGGCTGCGGCGAGCGGTATCAGCTCACTCAAAGGCGGTAATACGGTTATCCA
CAGAATCAGGGGATAACGCAGGAAAGAACATGTGAGCAAAAGGCCAGCAAAAGGCCAGGAACCGTAAAAA
GGCCGCGTTGCTGGCGTTTTTCCATAGGCTCCGCCCCCCTGACGAGCATCACAAAAATCGACGCTCAAGT
CAGAGGTGGCGAAACCCGACAGGACTATAAAGATACCAGGCGTTTCCCCCTGGAAGCTCCCTCGTGCGCT
CTCCTGTTCCGACCCTGCCGCTTACCGGATACCTGTCCGCCTTTCTCCCTTCGGGAAGCGTGGCGCTTTC
TCATAGCTCACGCTGTAGGTATCTCAGTTCGGTGTAGGTCGTTCGCTCCAAGCTGGGCTGTGTGCACGAA
CCCCCCGTTCAGCCCGACCGCTGCGCCTTATCCGGTAACTATCGTCTTGAGTCCAACCCGGTAAGACACG
ACTTATCGCCACTGGCAGCAGCCACTGGTAACAGGATTAGCAGAGCGAGGTATGTAGGCGGTGCTACAGA
GTTCTTGAAGTGGTGGCCTAACTACGGCTACACTAGAAGAACAGTATTTGGTATCTGCGCTCTGCTGAAG
CCAGTTACCTTCGGAAAAAGAGTTGGTAGCTCTTGATCCGGCAAACAAACCACCGCTGGTAGCGGTGGTT
TTTTTGTTTGCAAGCAGCAGATTACGCGCAGAAAAAAAGGATCTCAAGAAGATCCTTTGATCTTTTCTAC
GGGGTCTGACGCTCAGTGGAACGAAAACTCACGTTAAGGGATTTTGGTCATGAGATTATCAAAAAGGATC
TTCACCTAGATCCTTTTAAATTAAAAATGAAGTTTTAAATCAATCTAAAGTATATATGAGTAAACTTGGT
CTGACAGTTACCAATGCTTAATCAGTGAGGCACCTATCTCAGCGATCTGTCTATTTCGTTCATCCATAGT
TGCCTGACTCCCCGTCGTGTAGATAACTACGATACGGGAGGGCTTACCATCTGGCCCCAGTGCTGCAATG
ATACCGCGAGACCCACGCTCACCGGCTCCAGATTTATCAGCAATAAACCAGCCAGCCGGAAGGGCCGAGC
GCAGAAGTGGTCCTGCAACTTTATCCGCCTCCATCCAGTCTATTAATTGTTGCCGGGAAGCTAGAGTAAG
TAGTTCGCCAGTTAATAGTTTGCGCAACGTTGTTGCCATTGCTACAGGCATCGTGGTGTCACGCTCGTCG
TTTGGTATGGCTTCATTCAGCTCCGGTTCCCAACGATCAAGGCGAGTTACATGATCCCCCATGTTGTGCA
AAAAAGCGGTTAGCTCCTTCGGTCCTCCGATCGTTGTCAGAAGTAAGTTGGCCGCAGTGTTATCACTCAT
GGTTATGGCAGCACTGCATAATTCTCTTACTGTCATGCCATCCGTAAGATGCTTTTCTGTGACTGGTGAG
TACTCAACCAAGTCATTCTGAGAATAGTGTATGCGGCGACCGAGTTGCTCTTGCCCGGCGTCAATACGGG
ATAATACCGCGCCACATAGCAGAACTTTAAAAGTGCTCATCATTGGAAAACGTTCTTCGGGGCGAAAACT
CTCAAGGATCTTACCGCTGTTGAGATCCAGTTCGATGTAACCCACTCGTGCACCCAACTGATCTTCAGCA
TCTTTTACTTTCACCAGCGTTTCTGGGTGAGCAAAAACAGGAAGGCAAAATGCCGCAAAAAAGGGAATAA
GGGCGACACGGAAATGTTGAATACTCATACTCTTCCTTTTTCAATATTATTGAAGCATTTATCAGGGTTA
TTGTCTCATGAGCGGATACATATTTGAATGTATTTAGAAAAATAAACAAATAGGGGTTCCGCGCACATTT
CCCCGAAAAGTGCCACCTGACGTCGACGGATCGGGAGATCTCCCGATCCCCTATGGTGCACTCTCAGTAC
AATCTGCTCTGATGCCGCATAGTTAAGCCAGTATCTGCTCCCTGCTTGTGTGTTGGAGGTCGCTGAGTAG
TGCGCGAGCAAAATTTAAGCTACAACAAGGCAAGGCTTGACCGACAATTGCATGAAGAATCTGCTTAGGG
TTAGGCGTTTTGCGCTGCTTCGCGATGTACGGGCCAGATATACGCGTT
